Addgene plasmid #70855: pFOSGE_COF1B12
Purpose: Gateway entry clone
Depositing lab: Alexander Stark. Depositing organization: Research Institute of Molecular Pathology (IMP). Publication: Transcriptional regulators form diverse groups with context-dependent regulatory functions. Stampfel G, Kazmar T, Frank O, Wienerroither S, Reiter F, Stark A. Nature. 2015 Nov 9. doi: 10.1038/nature15545. PubMed 26550828.
Backbone
  Vector backbone: pDONR221
  Backbone manufacturer: Invitrogen
  Backbone size w/o insert (bp): 4762
  Vector type: Gateway entry vector
Growth in bacteria
  Bacterial resistance: Kanamycin, 50 μg/mL
  Growth temperature: 37°C
  Growth strain: DH5alpha
  Copy number: High Copy
Gene/Insert
  Gene/Insert name: rept (alt names: FBgn0040075; CG9750, FBtr0074988)
  Species: D. melanogaster (fly)
  Insert size (bp): 1443
  Entrez Gene: rept (a.k.a. Dmel_CG9750, CG9750, Dmel\CG9750, REPT, Rept, Reptin, Tip48, Tip48/Reptin, anon-WO0142479.1, dRep, dReptin, drep, l(3)06945, rep)
  Cloning method: Gateway Cloning
  Sequencing primers: 5′ M13-F20; 3′ M13R
Terms and licenses: Academic/Nonprofit Terms; Industry Terms: Not Available to Industry
How to cite: pFOSGE_COF1B12 was a gift from Alexander Stark (Addgene plasmid # 70855 ; http://n2t.net/addgene:70855 ; RRID:Addgene_70855)
