[The description below was written by a language model from this plasmid's Addgene catalogue record.]
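Description:
pFOSGE_COF1B12 is a Gateway entry clone built on the commercial pDONR221 donor backbone and carrying the Drosophila melanogaster gene rept (reptin, CG9750; also known as Tip48) as a 1443 bp insert. It is a bacterial cloning plasmid rather than an expression vector: it is maintained at high copy in standard E. coli cloning strains under kanamycin selection, and the record lists no promoter, tag or reporter associated with the insert. No feature table is provided, so the exact boundaries of the insert, the presence or absence of a stop codon, and the flanking sites cannot be confirmed from the record. In general, a BP recombination into pDONR221 replaces the donor's counter-selectable cassette with the gene of interest and leaves it flanked by attL sites. M13 forward and reverse primer sites in the backbone are given for sequencing across the insert.

As an entry clone, the plasmid serves as a shuttle intermediate. The rept sequence can be transferred by LR recombination into any compatible Gateway destination vector, which then supplies the promoter, fusion tags or DNA-binding domains needed for a given experiment. The construct's name and the associated publication, a study of how transcriptional regulators fall into groups with context-dependent regulatory functions, suggest it belongs to a larger collection of fly transcription factor and cofactor clones. Rept encodes a RuvB-like AAA+ ATPase found in chromatin-remodelling complexes, consistent with its inclusion as a cofactor. The record itself states the purpose only as "Gateway entry clone."
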