>Addgene plasmid #70855 | pFOSGE_COF1B12 | depositor partial sequence | sequence record 126797 | insert
ATGGCCGAGACCGAGAAAATCGAGGTTCGCGACGTGACTCGCATCGAGCGCATTGGCGCCCATTCGCATA
TCCGCGGATTGGGACTGGACGATGTGCTGGAGGCTCGTCTGGTATCCCAGGGAATGGTGGGCCAGAAGGA
CGCGCGCCGTGCCGCCGGCGTTGTGGTGCAGATGGTTCGCGAGGGCAAGATCGCCGGAAGATGTATCCTA
TTGGCCGGGGAGCCTAGTACCGGCAAAACGGCCATTGCTGTGGGAATGGCGCAGGCTCTGGGCACCGAGA
CCCCATTCACTAGCATGTCCGGATCGGAGATATACTCGCTGGAGATGAGCAAGACCGAGGCTCTGTCACA
GGCACTGCGCAAGAGCATTGGCGTTCGCATCAAGGAGGAAACCGAGATCATCGAGGGCGAAGTGGTGGAG
ATCCAGATCGAACGCCCCGCCTCGGGTACCGGACAGAAGGTGGGCAAGGTCACCCTCAAGACCACCGAGA
TGGAAACCAACTACGATCTGGGCAACAAGATCATCGAGTGCTTCATGAAAGAGAAGATCCAGGCTGGCGA
TGTGATCACCATCGACAAGGCGTCCGGAAAGGTCAACAAGCTGGGTCGCAGCTTCACCAGAGCCAGGGAC
TACGACGCCACTGGCGCTCAGACCAGATTCGTCCAATGCCCCGAGGGTGAGCTTCAAAAACGCAAGGAGG
TGGTGCACACTGTGACCCTACACGAGATCGATGTTATCAATAGTCGCACCCACGGGTTCTTGGCCCTGTT
CTCCGGCGATACTGGAGAGATCAAGCAGGAGGTTCGCGATCAGATCAACAACAAGGTTCTCGAGTGGCGC
GAGGAGGGCAAAGCTGAGATAAATCCGGGAGTACTCTTCATAGACGAGGTGCACATGCTGGACATTGAGT
GCTTCTCCTTCCTGAATCGCGCCCTGGAGTCGGACATGGCTCCGGTGGTGGTGATGGCCACCAACCGCGG
CATCACTCGTATTAGGGGCACTAACTATCGCAGTCCGCACGGCATACCCATTGATCTACTCGATCGCATG
ATCATCATACGCACTGTACCGTATTCCGAGAAGGAGGTTAAGGAGATCCTAAAGATTCGCTGCGAGGAGG
AGGACTGCATCATGCACCCGGATGCCCTGACCATTCTTACACGCATCGCCACAGATACCAGTTTACGCTA
CGCCATCCAACTGATTACCACAGCCAACTTGGTCTGTCGTCGCCGCAAGGCCACCGAAGTCAATACCGAG
GATGTGAAGAAGGTCTACTCGCTCTTCCTGGACGAGAATCGCTCGAGCAAGATCCTCAAGGAGTACCAGG
ATGACTACATGTTCAGCGAGATCACCGAGGAGGTGGAAAGGGACCCGGCCGCTGGAGGCGGGGCAAAGCG
TCGCGTGGAGGGCGGCGGAGGAGATGCCCAGCCCATGGAGCAC
