>Addgene plasmid #70855 | pFOSGE_COF1B12 | addgene partial sequence | sequence record 130851 | M13-F20 5'-TGTAAAACGACGGCCAGT-3'
TGATTTTATTTTGACTGATAGTGACCTGTTCGTTGCAACAAATTGATGAGCAATGCTTTTTTATAATGCC
AACTTTGTACAAAAAAGCAGGCTTCATGGCCGAGACCGAGAAAATCGAGGTTCGCGACGTGACTCGCATC
GAGCGCATTGGCGCCCATTCGCATATCCGCGGATTGGGACTGGACGATGTGCTGGAGGCTCGTCTGGTAT
CCCAGGGAATGGTGGGCCAGAAGGACGCGCGCCGTGCCGCCGGCGTTGTGGTGCAGATGGTTCGCGAGGG
CAAGATCGCCGGAAGATGTATCCTATTGGCCGGGGAGCCTAGTACCGGCAAAACGGCCATTGCTGTGGGA
ATGGCGCAGGCTCTGGGCACCGAGACCCCATTCACTAGCATGTCCGGATCGGAGATATACTCGCTGGAGA
TGAGCAAGACCGAGGCTCTGTCACAGGCACTGCGCAAGAGCATTGGCGTTCGCATCAAGGAGGAAACCGA
GATCATCGAGGGCGAAGTGGTGGAGATCCAGATCGAACGCCCCGCCTCGGGTACCGGACAGAAGGTGGGC
AAGGTCACCCTCAAGACCACCGAGATGGAAACCAACTACGATCTGGGCAACAAGATCATCGAGTGCTTCA
TGAAAGAGAAGATCCAGGCTGGCGATGTGATCACCATCGACAAGGCGTCCGGAAAGGTCAACAAGCTGGG
TCGCAGCTTCACCAGAGCCAGGGACTACGACGCCACTGGCGCTCAGACCAGATTCGTCCAATGCCCCGAG
GGTGAGCTTCAAAAACGCAAGGAGGTGGTGCACACTGTGACCCTACACGAGATCGATGTTATCAATAGTC
GCACCCACGGGTTCTTGGCCCTGTTCTCCGGCGATACTGGAGAGATCAAGCAGGAGGTTCGCGATCAGAT
CAACAACAAGGTTCTCGAGTGGCGCGAGGAGGGCAAAGCTGAGATAAATCCGG
