>Addgene plasmid #70855 | pFOSGE_COF1B12 | addgene partial sequence | sequence record 130852 | M13-Rev 5'-CAGGAAACAGCTATGACC-3'
TCAGCTGGATGGCAAATAATGATTTTATTTTGACTGATAGTGACCTGTTCGTTGCAACAAATTGATAAGC
AATGCTTTCTTATAATGCCAACTTTGTACAAGAAAGCTGGGTCGTGCTCCATGGGCTGGGCATCTCCTCC
GCCGCCCTCCACGCGACGCTTTGCCCCGCCTCCAGCGGCCGGGTCCCTTTCCACCTCCTCGGTGATCTCG
CTGAACATGTAGTCATCCTGGTACTCCTTGAGGATCTTGCTCGAGCGATTCTCGTCCAGGAAGAGCGAGT
AGACCTTCTTCACATCCTCGGTATTGACTTCGGTGGCCTTGCGGCGACGACAGACCAAGTTGGCTGTGGT
AATCAGTTGGATGGCGTAGCGTAAACTGGTATCTGTGGCGATGCGTGTAAGAATGGTCAGGGCATCCGGG
TGCATGATGCAGTCCTCCTCCTCGCAGCGAATCTTTAGGATCTCCTTAACCTCCTTCTCGGAATACGGTA
CAGTGCGTATGATGATCATGCGATCGAGTAGATCAATGGGTATGCCGTGCGGACTGCGATAGTTAGTGCC
CCTAATACGAGTGATGCCGCGGTTGGTGGCCATCACCACCACCGGAGCCATGTCCGACTCCAGGGCGCGA
TTCAGGAAGGAGAAGCACTCAATGTCCAGCATGTGCACCTCGTCTATGAAGAGTACTCCCGGATTTATCT
CAGCTTTGCCCTCCTCGCGCCACTCGAGAACCTTGTTGTTGATCTGATCGCGAACCTCCTGCTTGATCTC
TCCAGTATCGCCGGAGAACAGGGCCAAGAACCCGTGGGTGCGACTATTGATAACATCGATCTCGTGTAGG
GTCACAGTGTGCACCACCTCCTTGCGTTTTTGAA
